Addgene plasmid #185310: DHR93_Nccapped_mCh-2xFKBP (pBS1115)
Purpose: For the mammalian expression of the synthetic protein DHR93_Nccapped attached to 2xFKBP. The FKBP can be used for inducible dimerization and condensate formation
Depositing lab: Pamela Silver. Depositing organization: Harvard Medical School. Publication: Natural and Designed Proteins Inspired by Extremotolerant Organisms Can Form Condensates and Attenuate Apoptosis in Human Cells. Veling MT, Nguyen DT, Thadani NN, Oster ME, Rollins NJ, Brock KP, Bethel NP, Lim S, Baker D, Way JC, Marks DS, Chang RL, Silver PA. ACS Synth Biol. 2022 Mar 18;11(3):1292-1302. doi: 10.1021/acssynbio.1c00572. Epub 2022 Feb 18. PubMed 35176859.
Backbone
  Vector backbone: rt44a_nCoV-N-mEGFP-2xFKBP-HA pcDNA4_TO
  Vector type: Mammalian Expression
Growth in bacteria
  Bacterial resistance: Ampicillin, 100 μg/mL
  Growth temperature: 37°C
  Growth strain: DH5alpha
  Copy number: High Copy
Gene/Insert
  Gene/Insert name: DHR93_Nccapped
  Species: De novo
  Insert size (bp): 690
  Cloning method: Gibson Cloning
Terms and licenses: Academic/Nonprofit Terms; Industry Terms: Not Available to Industry
Depositor comments: This plasmid encodes a protein fused to 2xFKBP. FKBP will dimerize upon exposure to a dimerization agent. We used it to test for chemically inducible condensate formation
How to cite: DHR93_Nccapped_mCh-2xFKBP (pBS1115) was a gift from Pamela Silver (Addgene plasmid # 185310 ; http://n2t.net/addgene:185310 ; RRID:Addgene_185310)
