[The description below was written by a language model from this plasmid's Addgene catalogue record and pLannotate feature annotations shown in this document.]
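Description:
DHR93_Nccapped_mCh-2xFKBP (pBS1115) is a 7,156-nt mammalian expression plasmid built by Gibson cloning into a pcDNA4/TO-type backbone that previously carried a different FKBP fusion. It is propagated in E. coli as a high-copy plasmid through a ColE1/pUC-type origin with ampicillin selection (AmpR under its own bla promoter), and it also carries an f1 origin. A second marker cassette places the Sh ble gene (BleoR) under tandem SV40 early and EM7 promoters with an SV40 polyadenylation signal. This arrangement allows Zeocin-type selection in either mammalian or bacterial cells.

The expression unit is driven by the CMV immediate-early enhancer and promoter. Short matches annotated as PLtetO-1 and TRE3GV fragments follow immediately downstream. They most likely correspond to the two tet operator sites characteristic of the TO backbone, which make transcription repressible in cells expressing the Tet repressor and constitutive otherwise. The insert is DHR93_Nccapped, a de novo designed protein listed as 690 bp. It is not annotated in the feature table, but it presumably occupies the unannotated gap between the promoter and mCherry. Downstream lie mCherry and two tandem copies of DmrB, the F36V mutant of FKBP12, which binds synthetic ligands that do not bind wild-type FKBP. A bGH polyadenylation signal ends the unit.

According to the record, a dimerizing agent brings the FKBP domains together. With two copies per molecule, this can link the fusion proteins into higher-order assemblies. The depositors used the construct to test chemically inducible condensate formation in human cells, with mCherry presumably serving to visualise the fusion protein.
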