Features (pLannotate 1.2.2; 24 found; start..end, strand, type, name):
     51..103     -  misc_feature   bom (fragment): basis of mobility region from pBR322
    258..637     +  enhancer       CMV enhancer: human cytomegalovirus immediate early enhancer
    638..841     +  promoter       CMV promoter: human cytomegalovirus (CMV) immediate early promoter
    843..862     +  promoter       PLtetO-1 promoter (fragment): modified phage lambda PL promoter with tet operator sites (Lutz and Bujard, 1997)
    864..883     +  promoter       PLtetO-1 promoter (fragment): modified phage lambda PL promoter with tet operator sites (Lutz and Bujard, 1997)
    891..924     +  promoter       TRE3GV promoter (fragment): 3rd-generation Tet-responsive promoter that can be activated by binding of Tet-On® 3G, optimized for retroviral and lentiviral vectors
   1742..2449    +  CDS            mCherry: mCherry is a basic (constitutively fluorescent) red fluorescent protein published in 2004, derived from Discosoma sp.. It is reported to be a very rapidly-maturing monomer with low acid sensitivity.
   2459..2779    +  CDS            DmrB: F36V mutant of FK506-binding protein FKBP12 binds synthetic ligands that do not bind wild-type FKBP
   2786..3106    +  CDS            DmrB: F36V mutant of FK506-binding protein FKBP12 binds synthetic ligands that do not bind wild-type FKBP
   3193..3417    +  polyA_signal   bGH poly(A) signal: bovine growth hormone polyadenylation signal
   3421..3442    +  promoter       SV40 promoter (fragment): SV40 enhancer and early promoter
   3463..3891    +  rep_origin     f1 ori (sequence partly withheld): f1 bacteriophage origin of replication; arrow indicates direction of (+) strand synthesis
   3905..4234    +  promoter       SV40 promoter: SV40 enhancer and early promoter
   4282..4329    +  promoter       EM7 promoter: synthetic bacterial promoter&nbsp
   4348..4722    +  CDS            BleoR: antibiotic-binding protein; Sh ble from Streptoalloteichus hindustanus; confers resistance to bleomycin, phleomycin, and Zeocin™
   4732..4857    +  CDS            ble (fragment): BLE_KLEPN - Experimental evidence at protein level: Swiss-Prot protein existence level 1. Binding protein with a strong affinity to the bleomycin family of antibiotics. Binds to CL990; an antimitotic-antibiotic compound. From Klebsiella pneumoniae.
   4852..4973    +  polyA_signal   SV40 poly(A) signal: SV40 polyadenylation signal
   5046..5062    -  protein_bind   lac operator: The lac repressor binds to the lac operator to inhibit transcription in E. coli. This inhibition can be relieved by adding lactose or isopropyl-β-D-thiogalactopyranoside (IPTG). lac repressor encoded by lacI
   5070..5100    -  promoter       lac promoter: promoter for the E. coli lac operon
   5115..5136    -  protein_bind   CAP binding site: CAP binding activates transcription in the presence of cAMP. E. coli catabolite activator protein
   5149..5241    -  CDS            lacI (fragment): lac repressor; lacI; The lac repressor binds to the lac operator to inhibit transcription in E. coli. This inhibition can be relieved by adding lactose or isopropyl-β-D-thiogalactopyranoside (IPTG).
   5424..6012    -  rep_origin     ori: high-copy-number ColE1/pMB1/pBR322/pUC origin of replication
   6183..7043    -  CDS            AmpR: β-lactamase; bla; confers resistance to ampicillin, carbenicillin, and related antibiotics
   7044..7148    -  promoter       AmpR promoter: bla
>Addgene plasmid #185310 | DHR93_Nccapped_mCh-2xFKBP (pBS1115) | addgene full sequence | sequence record 363950 | Addgene NGS Result
CCCGAAAAGTGCCACCTGACGTCGACGGATCGGGAGATCTCCCGATCCCCTATGGTGCACTCTCAGTACA
ATCTGCTCTGATGCCGCATAGTTAAGCCAGTATCTGCTCCCTGCTTGTGTGTTGGAGGTCGCTGAGTAGT
GCGCGAGCAAAATTTAAGCTACAACAAGGCAAGGCTTGACCGACAATTGCATGAAGAATCTGCTTAGGGT
TAGGCGTTTTGCGCTGCTTCGCGATGTACGGGCCAGATATACGCGTTGACATTGATTATTGACTAGTTAT
TAATAGTAATCAATTACGGGGTCATTAGTTCATAGCCCATATATGGAGTTCCGCGTTACATAACTTACGG
TAAATGGCCCGCCTGGCTGACCGCCCAACGACCCCCGCCCATTGACGTCAATAATGACGTATGTTCCCAT
AGTAACGCCAATAGGGACTTTCCATTGACGTCAATGGGTGGAGTATTTACGGTAAACTGCCCACTTGGCA
GTACATCAAGTGTATCATATGCCAAGTACGCCCCCTATTGACGTCAATGACGGTAAATGGCCCGCCTGGC
ATTATGCCCAGTACATGACCTTATGGGACTTTCCTACTTGGCAGTACATCTACGTATTAGTCATCGCTAT
TACCATGGTGATGCGGTTTTGGCAGTACATCAATGGGCGTGGATAGCGGTTTGACTCACGGGGATTTCCA
AGTCTCCACCCCATTGACGTCAATGGGAGTTTGTTTTGGCACCAAAATCAACGGGACTTTCCAAAATGTC
GTAACAACTCCGCCCCATTGACGCAAATGGGCGGTAGGCGTGTACGGTGGGAGGTCTATATAAGCAGAGC
TCTCCCTATCAGTGATAGAGATCTCCCTATCAGTGATAGAGATCGTCGACGAGCTCGTTTAGTGAACCGT
CAGATCGCCTGGAGACGCCATCCACGCTGTTTTGACCTCCATAGAAGACACCGGGACCGATCCAGCCTCC
GGACTCTAGCGTTTAAACTTAAGCTTGGTACCGAGCTCGGATCCGCCACCATGTCCGAAGAACTTGAACG
CGAATCAGAAGAAGCTGAACGTCGACTCCAAGAAGCGCGAAAGAGATCCGAAGAAGCACGTGAAAGAGGA
GATCTTAAAGAATTGGCCGAAGCCCTTATTGAAGAAGCTCGGGCGGTCCAAGAACTCGCACGAGTCGCCT
GCGAACGGGGTAATTCCGAAGAAGCGGAACGAGCTAGTGAGAAAGCTCAGCGCGTTTTGGAAGAAGCCCG
CAAAGTTTCTGAAGAAGCACGGGAACAAGGAGATGATGAAGTCTTGGCCCTCGCACTGATTGCTATAGCT
CTTGCTGTCCTCGCATTGGCGGAAGTCGCCTGCTGCCGGGGTAATTCTGAAGAAGCAGAACGCGCTTCTG
AAAAGGCACAACGGGTGTTGGAAGAAGCCCGAAAAGTATCAGAAGAAGCTCGCGAACAAGGGGATGATGA
AGTCCTCGCACTGGCACTGATAGCAATTGCACTCGCGGTCCTCGCGCTCGCCGAAGTTGCGTGCTGCAGA
GGTAATAAAGAAGAAGCGGAACGCGCATATGAAGATGCACGGCGCGTCGAAGAAGAAGCCCGTAAAGTAA
AAGAATCTGCTGAAGAACAAGGAGATTCAGAAGTCAAAAGATTGGCCGAAGAAGCCGAACAATTGGCTCG
GGAAGCGCGCCGCCACGTACAAGAATGTCGCGGGAATTCCGGAGGCGGCGGATCCGGCGGAATGGTGTCT
AAAGGCGAGGAGGATAACATGGCTATAATCAAGGAATTTATGAGGTTCAAGGTGCATATGGAGGGATCTG
TGAACGGTCACGAGTTCGAAATCGAGGGCGAAGGCGAGGGGCGACCCTATGAAGGGACACAGACGGCCAA
ACTGAAGGTGACCAAGGGTGGCCCCCTGCCTTTCGCCTGGGACATCCTGTCACCCCAGTTTATGTACGGC
TCTAAGGCTTACGTTAAGCACCCTGCCGATATTCCGGACTACTTGAAACTGAGCTTCCCTGAAGGGTTCA
AGTGGGAACGGGTAATGAATTTTGAGGATGGCGGTGTAGTCACAGTTACCCAGGACAGCTCTCTTCAGGA
CGGAGAATTTATCTATAAGGTTAAACTTCGGGGCACTAACTTCCCATCAGACGGCCCCGTGATGCAGAAG
AAAACTATGGGCTGGGAAGCCAGCTCAGAACGCATGTATCCCGAGGACGGAGCACTGAAGGGAGAAATCA
AGCAGCGACTCAAGCTGAAGGATGGGGGACATTATGATGCTGAGGTCAAAACCACCTATAAGGCCAAGAA
ACCCGTTCAGCTTCCTGGGGCATACAACGTGAATATCAAACTGGATATTACATCCCATAACGAAGACTAT
ACCATCGTGGAACAGTACGAGCGGGCCGAGGGCAGACATAGCACAGGGGGCATGGATGAATTGTACAAGG
CGACTAGAGGCGTCCAAGTCGAAACCATTAGTCCCGGCGATGGCAGAACATTTCCTAAAAGGGGACAAAC
ATGTGTCGTCCATTATACAGGCATGTTGGAGGACGGCAAAAAGGTGGACAGTAGTAGAGATCGCAATAAA
CCTTTCAAATTCATGTTGGGAAAACAAGAAGTCATTAGGGGATGGGAGGAGGGCGTGGCTCAAATGTCCG
TCGGCCAACGCGCTAAGCTCACCATCAGCCCCGACTACGCATACGGCGCTACCGGACATCCCGGAATTAT
TCCCCCTCACGCTACCTTGGTGTTTGACGTCGAACTGTTGAAGCTCGAGACTAGAGGAGTGCAGGTGGAG
ACTATCTCCCCAGGAGACGGGCGCACCTTCCCCAAGCGCGGCCAGACCTGCGTGGTGCACTACACCGGGA
TGCTTGAAGATGGAAAGAAAGTTGATTCCTCCCGGGACAGAAACAAGCCCTTTAAGTTTATGCTAGGCAA
GCAGGAGGTGATCCGAGGCTGGGAAGAAGGGGTTGCCCAGATGAGTGTGGGTCAGAGAGCCAAACTGACT
ATATCTCCAGATTATGCCTATGGTGCCACTGGGCACCCAGGCATCATCCCACCACATGCCACTCTCGTCT
TCGATGTGGAGCTTCTAAAACTGGAAACTAGTTATCCGTACGACGTACCAGACTACGCATAAGCGGCCGC
TCGAGTCTAGAGGGCCCGTTTAAACCCGCTGATCAGCCTCGACTGTGCCTTCTAGTTGCCAGCCATCTGT
TGTTTGCCCCTCCCCCGTGCCTTCCTTGACCCTGGAAGGTGCCACTCCCACTGTCCTTTCCTAATAAAAT
GAGGAAATTGCATCGCATTGTCTGAGTAGGTGTCATTCTATTCTGGGGGGTGGGGTGGGGCAGGACAGCA
AGGGGGAGGATTGGGAAGACAATAGCAGGCATGCTGGGGATGCGGTGGGCTCTATGGCTTCTGAGGCGGA
AAGAACCAGCTGGGGCTCTAGGGGGTATCCCC
[124 nt withheld, positions 3463-3586]
C
[91 nt withheld, positions 3588-3678]
A
[49 nt withheld, positions 3680-3728]
CCTTTGACGTTGGAGTCCACGTTCTTT
[37 nt withheld, positions 3756-3792]
ACCCTATCTCGGTCTATTCTTTTGATTTATAAGGGATTTTGCCGATTTCGGCCTATTGGTTAAAAAATGA
GCTGATTTAACAAAAATTTAACGCGAATTAATTCTGTGGAATGTGTGTCAGTTAGGGTGTGGAAAGTCCC
CAGGCTCCCCAGCAGGCAGAAGTATGCAAAGCATGCATCTCAATTAGTCAGCAACCAGGTGTGGAAAGTC
CCCAGGCTCCCCAGCAGGCAGAAGTATGCAAAGCATGCATCTCAATTAGTCAGCAACCATAGTCCCGCCC
CTAACTCCGCCCATCCCGCCCCTAACTCCGCCCAGTTCCGCCCATTCTCCGCCCCATGGCTGACTAATTT
TTTTTATTTATGCAGAGGCCGAGGCCGCCTCTGCCTCTGAGCTATTCCAGAAGTAGTGAGGAGGCTTTTT
TGGAGGCCTAGGCTTTTGCAAAAAGCTCCCGGGAGCTTGTATATCCATTTTCGGATCTGATCAGCACGTG
TTGACAATTAATCATCGGCATAGTATATCGGCATAGTATAATACGACAAGGTGAGGAACTAAACCATGGC
CAAGTTGACCAGTGCCGTTCCGGTGCTCACCGCGCGCGACGTCGCCGGAGCGGTCGAGTTCTGGACCGAC
CGGCTCGGGTTCTCCCGGGACTTCGTGGAGGACGACTTCGCCGGTGTGGTCCGGGACGACGTGACCCTGT
TCATCAGCGCGGTCCAGGACCAGGTGGTGCCGGACAACACCCTGGCCTGGGTGTGGGTGCGCGGCCTGGA
CGAGCTGTACGCCGAGTGGTCGGAGGTCGTGTCCACGAACTTCCGGGACGCCTCCGGGCCGGCCATGACC
GAGATCGGCGAGCAGCCGTGGGGGCGGGAGTTCGCCCTGCGCGACCCGGCCGGCAACTGCGTGCACTTCG
TGGCCGAGGAGCAGGACTGACACGTGCTACGAGATTTCGATTCCACCGCCGCCTTCTATGAAAGGTTGGG
CTTCGGAATCGTTTTCCGGGACGCCGGCTGGATGATCCTCCAGCGCGGGGATCTCATGCTGGAGTTCTTC
GCCCACCCCAACTTGTTTATTGCAGCTTATAATGGTTACAAATAAAGCAATAGCATCACAAATTTCACAA
ATAAAGCATTTTTTTCACTGCATTCTAGTTGTGGTTTGTCCAAACTCATCAATGTATCTTATCATGTCTG
TATACCGTCGACCTCTAGCTAGAGCTTGGCGTAATCATGGTCATAGCTGTTTCCTGTGTGAAATTGTTAT
CCGCTCACAATTCCACACAACATACGAGCCGGAAGCATAAAGTGTAAAGCCTGGGGTGCCTAATGAGTGA
GCTAACTCACATTAATTGCGTTGCGCTCACTGCCCGCTTTCCAGTCGGGAAACCTGTCGTGCCAGCTGCA
TTAATGAATCGGCCAACGCGCGGGGAGAGGCGGTTTGCGTATTGGGCGCTCTTCCGCTTCCTCGCTCACT
GACTCGCTGCGCTCGGTCGTTCGGCTGCGGCGAGCGGTATCAGCTCACTCAAAGGCGGTAATACGGTTAT
CCACAGAATCAGGGGATAACGCAGGAAAGAACATGTGAGCAAAAGGCCAGCAAAAGGCCAGGAACCGTAA
AAAGGCCGCGTTGCTGGCGTTTTTCCATAGGCTCCGCCCCCCTGACGAGCATCACAAAAATCGACGCTCA
AGTCAGAGGTGGCGAAACCCGACAGGACTATAAAGATACCAGGCGTTTCCCCCTGGAAGCTCCCTCGTGC
GCTCTCCTGTTCCGACCCTGCCGCTTACCGGATACCTGTCCGCCTTTCTCCCTTCGGGAAGCGTGGCGCT
TTCTCATAGCTCACGCTGTAGGTATCTCAGTTCGGTGTAGGTCGTTCGCTCCAAGCTGGGCTGTGTGCAC
GAACCCCCCGTTCAGCCCGACCGCTGCGCCTTATCCGGTAACTATCGTCTTGAGTCCAACCCGGTAAGAC
ACGACTTATCGCCACTGGCAGCAGCCACTGGTAACAGGATTAGCAGAGCGAGGTATGTAGGCGGTGCTAC
AGAGTTCTTGAAGTGGTGGCCTAACTACGGCTACACTAGAAGAACAGTATTTGGTATCTGCGCTCTGCTG
AAGCCAGTTACCTTCGGAAAAAGAGTTGGTAGCTCTTGATCCGGCAAACAAACCACCGCTGGTAGCGGTG
GTTTTTTTGTTTGCAAGCAGCAGATTACGCGCAGAAAAAAAGGATCTCAAGAAGATCCTTTGATCTTTTC
TACGGGGTCTGACGCTCAGTGGAACGAAAACTCACGTTAAGGGATTTTGGTCATGAGATTATCAAAAAGG
ATCTTCACCTAGATCCTTTTAAATTAAAAATGAAGTTTTAAATCAATCTAAAGTATATATGAGTAAACTT
GGTCTGACAGTTACCAATGCTTAATCAGTGAGGCACCTATCTCAGCGATCTGTCTATTTCGTTCATCCAT
AGTTGCCTGACTCCCCGTCGTGTAGATAACTACGATACGGGAGGGCTTACCATCTGGCCCCAGTGCTGCA
ATGATACCGCGAGACCCACGCTCACCGGCTCCAGATTTATCAGCAATAAACCAGCCAGCCGGAAGGGCCG
AGCGCAGAAGTGGTCCTGCAACTTTATCCGCCTCCATCCAGTCTATTAATTGTTGCCGGGAAGCTAGAGT
AAGTAGTTCGCCAGTTAATAGTTTGCGCAACGTTGTTGCCATTGCTACAGGCATCGTGGTGTCACGCTCG
TCGTTTGGTATGGCTTCATTCAGCTCCGGTTCCCAACGATCAAGGCGAGTTACATGATCCCCCATGTTGT
GCAAAAAAGCGGTTAGCTCCTTCGGTCCTCCGATCGTTGTCAGAAGTAAGTTGGCCGCAGTGTTATCACT
CATGGTTATGGCAGCACTGCATAATTCTCTTACTGTCATGCCATCCGTAAGATGCTTTTCTGTGACTGGT
GAGTACTCAACCAAGTCATTCTGAGAATAGTGTATGCGGCGACCGAGTTGCTCTTGCCCGGCGTCAATAC
GGGATAATACCGCGCCACATAGCAGAACTTTAAAAGTGCTCATCATTGGAAAACGTTCTTCGGGGCGAAA
ACTCTCAAGGATCTTACCGCTGTTGAGATCCAGTTCGATGTAACCCACTCGTGCACCCAACTGATCTTCA
GCATCTTTTACTTTCACCAGCGTTTCTGGGTGAGCAAAAACAGGAAGGCAAAATGCCGCAAAAAAGGGAA
TAAGGGCGACACGGAAATGTTGAATACTCATACTCTTCCTTTTTCAATATTATTGAAGCATTTATCAGGG
TTATTGTCTCATGAGCGGATACATATTTGAATGTATTTAGAAAAATAAACAAATAGGGGTTCCGCGCACA
TTTC
